>Addgene plasmid #165810 | pGGSx4 NT | addgene full sequence | sequence record 335060 | Addgene NGS Result
GTATTTAGGTGACACTATAGAACGAATTCACTAGTGATTGGGCGATGAGTGGTCTCGCACTGCCGCCGCT
ACCTCCGCTTCCACCGGAACCTCCCGAGACCTTGAGATCAATATCTAAGGTCCTAAGCGGAATTCACCCT
ATAGTGAGTCGTATTACAATTCACTGGCCGTCGTTTTACATTGAGAAGAGAAAAGAAAACCGCCGATCCT
GTCCACCGCATTACTGCAAGGTAGTGGACAAGACCGGCGGTCTTAAGTTTTTTGGCTGAAAGGGTGGCGG
GCAGGACGCCCGCCATAAACTGCCAGGCATCAAATTAAGCAGAAGGCCATCCTGACGGATGGCCTTTTTG
CGTTTCTACAATGTTACGAATGG
[124 nt withheld, positions 374-497]
C
[91 nt withheld, positions 499-589]
AGGGTGATGGTTCACGTAGTGGGCCAGCGCCCTGATAGACGGTTTTTCGCCCTTTGACGTTGGAGTCCAC
GTTCTTT
[37 nt withheld, positions 667-703]
ACCCTATCTCGGTCTATTCTTTTGATTTATAAGGGATTTTGCCGATTTCGGCCTATTGGTTAAAAAATGA
GCTGATTTAACAAAAATTTAACGCGAATTTTAACAAAATATTAACGCTTACAATTTCCTGATGCGGTATT
TTCTACTTACGCATCTGTGCGGTATTTCACACCGCATCAGGTGGCACTTTTCGGGGAAATGTGCGCGGAA
CCCCTATTTGTTTATTTTTCTAAATACATTCAAATATGTATCCGCTCATGAGACAATAACCCTGATAAAT
GCTTCAATAATATTGAAAAAGGAAGAGTATGAGTATTCAACATTTCCGTGTCGCCCTTATTCCCTTTTTT
GCGGCATTTTGCCTTCCTGTTTTTGCTCACCCAGAAACGCTGGTGAAAGTAAAAGATGCTGAAGATCAGT
TGGGTGCACGAGTGGGTTACATCGAACTGGATCTCAACAGCGGTAAGATCCTTGAGAGTTTTCGCCCCGA
AGAACGTTTTCCAATGATGAGCACTTTTAAAGTTCTGCTATGTGGCGCGGTATTATCCCGTATTGACGCC
GGGCAAGAGCAACTAGGTCGCCGCATACACTATTCTCAGAATGACTTGGTTGAGTACTCACCAGTCACAG
AAAAGCATCTTACGGATGGCATGACAGTAAGAGAATTATGCAGTGCTGCCATAACCATGAGTGATAACAC
TGCGGCCAACTTACTTCTGACAACGATCGGAGGACCGAAGGAGCTAACCGCTTTTTTGCACAACATGGGG
GATCATGTAACTCGCCTTGATCGTTGGGAACCGGAGCTGAATGAAGCCATACCAAACGACGAGCGTGACA
CCACGATGCCTGTAGCAATGGCAACAACGTTGCGCAAACTATTAACTGGCGAACTACTTACTCTAGCTTC
CCGGCAACAATTAATAGACTGGATGGAGGCGGATAAAGTTGCAGGACCACTTCTGCGCTCGGCCCTTCCG
GCTGGCTGGTTTATTGCTGATAAATCTGGAGCCGGTGAGCGTGGGTCGCGCGGTATCATTGCAGCACTGG
GGCCAGATGGTAAGCCCTCCCGTATCGTAGTTATCTACACGACGGGGAGTCAGGCAACTATGGATGAACG
AAATAGACAGATCGCTGAGATAGGTGCCTCACTGATTAAGCATTGGTAACTGTCAGACCAAGTTTACTCA
TATATACTTTAGATTGATTTAAAACTTCATTTTTAATTTAAAAGGATCTAGGTGAAGATCCTTTTTGATA
ATCTCATGACCAAAATCCCTTAACGTGAGTTTTCGTTCCACTGAGCGTCAGACCCCGTAGAAAAGATCAA
AGGATCTTCTTGAGATCCTTTTTTTCTGCGCGTAATCTGCTGCTTGCAAACAAAAAAACCACCGCTACCA
GCGGTGGTTTGTTTGCCGGATCAAGAGCTACCAACTCTTTTTCCGAAGGTAACTGGCTTCAGCAGAGCGC
AGATACCAAATACTGTTCTTCTAGTGTAGCCGTAGTTAGGCCACCACTTCAAGAACTCTGTAGCACCGCC
TACATACCTCGCTCTGCTAATCCTGTTACCAGTGGCTGCTGCCAGTGGCGATAAGTCGTGTCTTACCGGG
TTGGACTCAAGACGATAGTTACCGGATAAGGCGCAGCGGTCGGGCTGAACGGGGGGTTCGTGCACACAGC
CCAGCTTGGAGCGAACGACCTACACCGAACTGAGATACCTACAGCGTGAGCTATGAGAAAGCGCCACGCT
TCCCGAAGGGAGAAAGGCGGACAGGTATCCGGTAAGCGGCAGGGTCGGAACAGGAGAGCGCACGAGGGAG
CTTCCAGGGGGAAACGCCTGGTATCTTTATAGTCCTGTCGGGTTTCGCCACCTCTGACTTGAGCGTCGAT
TTTTGTGATGCTCGTCAGGGGGGCGGAGCCTATGGAAAAACGCCAGCAACGCGGCCTTTTTACGGTTCCT
GGCCTTTTGCTGGCCTTTTGCTCACATGTTCTTTCCTGCGTTATCCCCTGATTCTGTGGATAACCGTATT
ACCGCCTTTGAGTGAGCTGATACCGCTCGCCGCAGCCGAACGACCGAGCGCAGCGAGTCAGTGAGCGAGG
AAGCGGAAGGTCAGAGAGCGTTCACCGACAAACAACAGATAAAACGAAAGGCCCAGTCTTTCGACTGAGC
CTTTCGTTTTATTTGATGCCTGCTCGGTACCAAATTCCAGAAAAGAGGCCTCCCGAAAGGGGGGCCTTTT
TTCGTTTTGGTCCGACAGGAAACAGCTATGACCAACGGCTCTATG
Features (pLannotate 1.2.2; 10 found; start..end, strand, type, name):
      3..21      +  promoter       SP6 promoter: promoter for bacteriophage SP6 RNA polymerase
    138..156     -  promoter       T7 promoter: promoter for bacteriophage T7 RNA polymerase
    159..180     +  CDS            lacZα (fragment): LacZα fragment of β-galactosidase; lacZ fragment
    321..348     +  terminator     rrnB T2 terminator: transcription terminator T2 from the E. coli rrnB gene
    374..829     +  rep_origin     f1 ori (sequence partly withheld): f1 bacteriophage origin of replication; arrow indicates direction of (+) strand synthesis
    830..880     -  misc_feature   bom (fragment): basis of mobility region from pBR322
    907..1011    +  promoter       AmpR promoter: bla
   1012..1872    +  CDS            AmpR: β-lactamase; bla; confers resistance to ampicillin, carbenicillin, and related antibiotics
   2043..2631    +  rep_origin     ori: high-copy-number ColE1/pMB1/pBR322/pUC origin of replication
   2817..2888    -  terminator     rrnB T1 terminator: transcription terminator T1 from the E. coli rrnB gene
