[The description below was written by a language model from this plasmid's Addgene catalogue record and pLannotate feature annotations shown in this document.]
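Description:
pGGSx4 NT is a small part-donor plasmid built on the pUPD2 backbone, holding a synthetic 36 bp insert that encodes a flexible peptide linker of four glycine-glycine-serine repeats. Although catalogued as an insect expression vector, it carries no eukaryotic promoter, terminator or reporter in its annotated features. It functions as a storage and entry vector for a single modular part rather than as an expression construct in its own right. The depositor labels it a "TL2" part, and its stated role is to bridge N-terminal TL1 tags to TL3 parts during hierarchical assembly, so that a tag and a downstream coding part are joined through an unstructured spacer. The record lists the cloning method as restriction enzyme based but does not identify the sites used.

The sequenced plasmid is about 3 kb. It is propagated in E. coli at high copy from a ColE1/pUC-type origin and selected with ampicillin through a β-lactamase gene driven by its own promoter. An f1 phage origin and a fragment of the pBR322 bom region are also present. The cloning region is flanked by SP6 and T7 phage promoters in convergent orientation, next to a short remnant of lacZα, which probably reflects a blue/white screening cassette displaced when the part was inserted. The rrnB T1 and T2 terminators lie on either side of this region and insulate it from read-through transcription. The linker itself is too short to have been annotated automatically, so it does not appear in the feature table. The part belongs to a toolkit associated with drug-based selection and counterselection genetic manipulations in Drosophila, where it would be combined with other modules to build tagged fusion proteins.
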