Addgene plasmid #165810: pGGSx4 NT
Purpose: Flexible peptide linker of 4 repeats of GGS, for assembly of N-terminal TL1 tags to TL3 parts
Depositing lab: Koen Venken. Depositing organization: Baylor College of Medicine. Publication: Multiplexed drug-based selection and counterselection genetic manipulations in Drosophila. Matinyan N, Karkhanis MS, Gonzalez Y, Jain A, Saltzman A, Malovannaya A, Sarrion-Perdigones A, Dierick HA, Venken KJT. Cell Rep. 2021 Sep 14;36(11):109700. doi: 10.1016/j.celrep.2021.109700. PubMed 34525356.
Backbone
  Vector backbone: pUPD2
  Backbone size w/o insert (bp): 2955
  Vector type: Insect Expression
Growth in bacteria
  Bacterial resistance: Ampicillin, 100 μg/mL
  Growth temperature: 37°C
  Growth strain: DH10B
  Copy number: High Copy
Gene/Insert
  Gene/Insert name: GGSx4 NT
  Species: Synthetic
  Insert size (bp): 36
  Cloning method: Restriction Enzyme; 5′ cloning site Unknown (unknown if destroyed)
Terms and licenses: Academic/Nonprofit Terms; Industry Terms: Not Available to Industry
Depositor comments: TL2
How to cite: pGGSx4 NT was a gift from Koen Venken (Addgene plasmid # 165810 ; http://n2t.net/addgene:165810 ; RRID:Addgene_165810)
